Addgene plasmid #131025: pcF-2
Purpose: Single spacer array with spacer #2 for FnCas12a.
Depositing lab: Chase Beisel. Depositing organization: Helmholtz-Zentrum fuer Infektionsforschung (HZI). Publication: Modular one-pot assembly of CRISPR arrays enables library generation and reveals factors influencing crRNA biogenesis. Liao C, Ttofali F, Slotkowski RA, Denny SR, Cecil TD, Leenay RT, Keung AJ, Beisel CL. Nat Commun. 2019 Jul 3;10(1):2948. doi: 10.1038/s41467-019-10747-3. PubMed 31270316.
Backbone
  Vector backbone: pBAD18
  Total vector size (bp): 3447
  Vector type: Bacterial Expression, CRISPR
Growth in bacteria
  Bacterial resistance: Ampicillin, 100 μg/mL
  Growth temperature: 37°C
  Growth strain: DH5alpha
  Copy number: High Copy
Gene/Insert
  Gene/Insert name: single spacer array for FnCas12a
  Insert size (bp): 102
  Promoter: PJ23119
  Cloning method: Unknown
  Sequencing primers: 5′ AGCGCTCATGAGCCCGA; 3′ TGCCGCCAGGCAAATTCTG
Terms and licenses: Academic/Nonprofit Terms; Industry Terms: Not Available to Industry
How to cite: pcF-2 was a gift from Chase Beisel (Addgene plasmid # 131025 ; http://n2t.net/addgene:131025 ; RRID:Addgene_131025)
