[The description below was written by a language model from this plasmid's Addgene catalogue record and pLannotate feature annotations shown in this document.]
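Description:
pcF-2 is a small (about 3.4 kb) bacterial CRISPR plasmid built on the pBAD18 backbone, designed to express a minimal CRISPR array for the Cas12a nuclease from Francisella novicida (FnCas12a). It is propagated in E. coli as a high-copy plasmid through a ColE1/pMB1-type origin and selected with ampicillin via the bla β-lactamase gene under its own promoter. The backbone also carries an M13 phage origin, which allows single-stranded DNA production with helper phage, and the pBR322 bom region. Short annotated fragments of rop, the tetracycline resistance gene and its promoter, a pUC-type multiple cloning site and GFP appear to be non-functional remnants of the vector's construction history rather than working parts.

The payload is a 102 bp insert described as a single-spacer array carrying spacer #2. It is driven by the strong constitutive synthetic promoter J23119, which the feature table places just upstream of the cloning region. Transcription is stopped downstream by the rrnB segment, comprising the 5S rRNA sequence and the T1 and T2 terminators. In such an array the spacer is associated with Cas12a repeat sequence, and Cas12a itself processes the transcript into a mature crRNA that guides it to matching DNA. The array itself is not annotated in the feature table, and the record does not state the target of spacer #2. No Cas12a gene is present, so the nuclease must be supplied from another source. The plasmid comes from work on modular one-pot assembly of CRISPR arrays and on the factors that influence crRNA biogenesis. A single-spacer construct like this one fits that work as a defined array for expressing one FnCas12a guide in bacteria.
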