Features (pLannotate 1.2.2; 14 found; start..end, strand, type, name):
     21..60      -  CDS            rop (fragment): Rop protein, which maintains plasmids at low copy number; rop
     61..246     -  CDS            TcR (fragment): tetracycline efflux protein; tet; confers resistance to tetracycline
    256..274     +  promoter       tet promoter (fragment): E. coli promoter for tetracycline efflux protein gene
    279..313     +  promoter       J23119 promoter: bacterial promoter (Registry of Standard Biological Parts BBa J23119)
    320..337     +  misc_feature   MCS (fragment): pUC18/19 multiple cloning site
    393..418     -  CDS            GFP (fragment): green fluorescent protein
    548..663     +  ncRNA          5S rRNA: Accession: RF00001 - 5S ribosomal RNA
    667..753     +  terminator     rrnB T1 terminator: Escherichia coli rrnB; transcription terminator T1 from the E. coli rrnB gene
    845..872     +  terminator     rrnB T2 terminator: transcription terminator T2 from the E. coli rrnB gene
    891..982     +  promoter       AmpR promoter: bla
    983..1843    +  CDS            AmpR: β-lactamase; bla; confers resistance to ampicillin, carbenicillin, and related antibiotics
   1885..2265    +  rep_origin     M13 ori (sequence partly withheld): M13 bacteriophage origin of replication; arrow indicates direction of (+) strand synthesis
   2451..3039    +  rep_origin     ori: high-copy-number ColE1/pMB1/pBR322/pUC origin of replication
   3225..3365    -  misc_feature   bom: basis of mobility region from pBR322
>Addgene plasmid #131025 | pcF-2 | addgene full sequence | sequence record 258219 | Addgene NGS Result
GTCTCCGGGAGCTGCATGTGTCAGAGGTTTTCACCGTCATCACCGAAACGCGCGAGGCAGAAGGAGATGG
CGCCCAACAGTCCCCCGGCCACGGGGCCTGCCACCATACCCACGCCGAAACAAGCGCTCATGAGCCCGAA
GTGGCGAGCCCGATCTTCCCCATCGGTGATGTCGGCGATATAGGCGCCAGCAACCGCACCTGTGGCGCCG
GTGATGCCGGCCACGATGCGTCCGGCGTAGAGGATCTGCTCATGTTTGACAGCTTATCATCGATGCATTT
GACAGCTAGCTCAGTCCTAGGTATAATGCTAGCGCTAGCGAATTCGAGCTCGGTACCAAGACGTCAACTC
GACCCTGTCTAAGAACTTTAAATAATTTCTACTGTTGTAGATCGTATGTTGCATCACCTTCACCCTCTAA
CGGTCTAAGAACTTTAAATAATTTCTACTGTTGTAGATAAGCTTGGCTGTTTTGGCGGATGAGAGAAGAT
TTTCAGCCTGATACAGATTAAATCAGAACGCAGAAGCGGTCTGATAAAACAGAATTTGCCTGGCGGCAGT
AGCGCGGTGGTCCCACCTGACCCCATGCCGAACTCAGAAGTGAAACGCCGTAGCGCCGATGGTAGTGTGG
GGTCTCCCCATGCGAGAGTAGGGAACTGCCAGGCATCAAATAAAACGAAAGGCTCAGTCGAAAGACTGGG
CCTTTCGTTTTATCTGTTGTTTGTCGGTGAACGCTCTCCTGAGTAGGACAAATCCGCCGGGAGCGGATTT
GAACGTTGCGAAGCAACGGCCCGGAGGGTGGCGGGCAGGACGCCCGCCATAAACTGCCAGGCATCAAATT
AAGCAGAAGGCCATCCTGACGGATGGCCTTTTTGCGTTTCTACAAACTCTTTTGTTTATTTTTCTAAATA
CATTCAAATATGTATCCGCTCATGAGACAATAACCCTGATAAATGCTTCAATAATATTGAAAAAGGAAGA
GTATGAGTATTCAACATTTCCGTGTCGCCCTTATTCCCTTTTTTGCGGCATTTTGCCTTCCTGTTTTTGC
TCACCCAGAAACGCTGGTGAAAGTAAAAGATGCTGAAGATCAGTTGGGTGCACGAGTGGGTTACATCGAA
CTGGATCTCAACAGCGGTAAGATCCTTGAGAGTTTTCGCCCCGAAGAACGTTTTCCAATGATGAGCACTT
TTAAAGTTCTGCTATGTGGCGCGGTATTATCCCGTGTTGACGCCGGGCAAGAGCAACTCGGTCGCCGCAT
ACACTATTCTCAGAATGACTTGGTTGAGTACTCACCAGTCACAGAAAAGCATCTTACGGATGGCATGACA
GTAAGAGAATTATGCAGTGCTGCCATAACCATGAGTGATAACACTGCGGCCAACTTACTTCTGACAACGA
TCGGAGGACCGAAGGAGCTAACCGCTTTTTTGCACAACATGGGGGATCATGTAACTCGCCTTGATCGTTG
GGAACCGGAGCTGAATGAAGCCATACCAAACGACGAGCGTGACACCACGATGCCTGCAGCAATGGCAACA
ACGTTGCGCAAACTATTAACTGGCGAACTACTTACTCTAGCTTCCCGGCAACAATTAATAGACTGGATGG
AGGCGGATAAAGTTGCAGGACCACTTCTGCGCTCGGCCCTTCCGGCTGGCTGGTTTATTGCTGATAAATC
TGGAGCCGGTGAGCGTGGGTCTCGCGGTATCATTGCAGCACTGGGGCCAGATGGTAAGCCCTCCCGTATC
GTAGTTATCTACACGACGGGGAGTCAGGCAACTATGGATGAACGAAATAGACAGATCGCTGAGATAGGTG
CCTCACTGATTAAGCATTGGTAACTGTCAGACCAAGTTTACTCATATATACTTTAGATTGATT
[125 nt withheld, positions 1884-2008]
C
[141 nt withheld, positions 2010-2150]
CCTTTGACGTTGGAGTCCACGTTCTTT
[37 nt withheld, positions 2178-2214]
ACCCTATCTCGGGCTATTCTTTTGATTTATAAGGGATTTTGCCGATTTCGGCCTATTGGTTAAAAAATGA
GCTGATTTAACAAAAATTTAACGCGAATTTTAACAAAATATTAACGTTTACAATTTAAAAGGATCTAGGT
GAAGATCCTTTTTGATAATCTCATGACCAAAATCCCTTAACGTGAGTTTTCGTTCCACTGAGCGTCAGAC
CCCGTAGAAAAGATCAAAGGATCTTCTTGAGATCCTTTTTTTCTGCGCGTAATCTGCTGCTTGCAAACAA
AAAAACCACCGCTACCAGCGGTGGTTTGTTTGCCGGATCAAGAGCTACCAACTCTTTTTCCGAAGGTAAC
TGGCTTCAGCAGAGCGCAGATACCAAATACTGTCCTTCTAGTGTAGCCGTAGTTAGGCCACCACTTCAAG
AACTCTGTAGCACCGCCTACATACCTCGCTCTGCTAATCCTGTTACCAGTGGCTGCTGCCAGTGGCGATA
AGTCGTGTCTTACCGGGTTGGACTCAAGACGATAGTTACCGGATAAGGCGCAGCGGTCGGGCTGAACGGG
GGGTTCGTGCACACAGCCCAGCTTGGAGCGAACGACCTACACCGAACTGAGATACCTACAGCGTGAGCTA
TGAGAAAGCGCCACGCTTCCCGAAGGGAGAAAGGCGGACAGGTATCCGGTAAGCGGCAGGGTCGGAACAG
GAGAGCGCACGAGGGAGCTTCCAGGGGGAAACGCCTGGTATCTTTATAGTCCTGTCGGGTTTCGCCACCT
CTGACTTGAGCGTCGATTTTTGTGATGCTCGTCAGGGGGGCGGAGCCTATGGAAAAACGCCAGCAACGCG
GCCTTTTTACGGTTCCTGGCCTTTTGCTGGCCTTTTGCTCACATGTTCTTTCCTGCGTTATCCCCTGATT
CTGTGGATAACCGTATTACCGCCTTTGAGTGAGCTGATACCGCTCGCCGCAGCCGAACGACCGAGCGCAG
CGAGTCAGTGAGCGAGGAAGCGGAAGAGCGCCTGATGCGGTATTTTCTCCTTACGCATCTGTGCGGTATT
TCACACCGCATATGGTGCACTCTCAGTACAATCTGCTCTGATGCCGCATAGTTAAGCCAGTATACACTCC
GCTATCGCTACGTGACTGGGTCATGGCTGCGCCCCGACACCCGCCAACACCCGCTGACGCGCCCTGACGG
GCTTGTCTGCTCCCGGCATCCGCTTACAGACAAGCTGTGACG
